Addgene plasmid #56432: EGFP-ER-14
Purpose: Localization: Endoplasmic Reticulum, Excitation: 488, Emission: 507
Depositing lab: Michael Davidson. Depositing organization: Florida State University, Tallahassee. Publication: The fluorescent protein palette: tools for cellular imaging. Day RN, Davidson MW. Chem Soc Rev. 2009 Oct;38(10):2887-921. doi: 10.1039/b901966a. Epub 2009 Aug 4. PubMed 19771335.
Backbone
  Vector backbone: EGFP
  Backbone size w/o insert (bp): 4750
  Vector type: Mammalian Expression
  Selectable markers: Neomycin (select with G418)
Growth in bacteria
  Bacterial resistance: Kanamycin, 50 μg/mL
  Growth temperature: 37°C
  Growth strain: DH5alpha
  Copy number: High Copy
Gene/Insert
  Gene/Insert name: ER (alt name: NM_004343.3)
  Species: H. sapiens (human)
  Mutation: ER Signal Peptide
  Entrez Gene: CALR (a.k.a. CALR1, CRT, HEL-S-99n, RO, SSA, cC1qR)
  Promoter: CMV
  Tag / fusion protein: EGFP (N terminal on backbone)
  Cloning method: Unknown
  Sequencing primers: 5′ CMV-F; 3′ SV40pA-R
Terms and licenses: Academic/Nonprofit Terms; Industry Terms
Depositor comments: . Excitation = 488; Emission = 507
How to cite: EGFP-ER-14 was a gift from Michael Davidson (Addgene plasmid # 56432 ; http://n2t.net/addgene:56432 ; RRID:Addgene_56432)
