[The description below was written by a language model from this plasmid's Addgene catalogue record.]
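Description:
EGFP-ER-14 is a mammalian expression plasmid that targets enhanced green fluorescent protein to the endoplasmic reticulum, for use as an organelle marker in fluorescence imaging. It is built on an EGFP vector backbone of about 4.75 kb without the insert. It is maintained as a high-copy plasmid in E. coli under kanamycin selection. In mammalian cells it carries a neomycin resistance marker, so G418 can be used to select stable transfectants. The record names neither the bacterial origin of replication nor the promoter driving the resistance marker, and no feature table is provided.

The payload is a CMV promoter-driven fusion between EGFP and an ER-targeting element from human calreticulin (CALR), an abundant ER-lumenal chaperone. The insert is annotated as the ER signal peptide rather than the full-length protein. A signal peptide of this type directs the nascent polypeptide into the ER lumen co-translationally, carrying the fluorescent protein into the secretory compartment. The catalogue lists EGFP as an N-terminal tag on the backbone, but it does not spell out the exact arrangement of the fusion, the linker (the "14" in the name is not explained), or whether a C-terminal ER retention motif is present. The 3′ sequencing primer suggests an SV40 polyadenylation signal downstream of the cassette.

With excitation at 488 nm and emission at 507 nm, the construct suits standard green-channel detection. It is typically transfected into cultured mammalian cells to visualise ER morphology and dynamics, or used as a co-localisation reference alongside other fluorescent fusions.
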