>Addgene plasmid #56432 | EGFP-ER-14 | depositor partial sequence | sequence record 87324 | insert sequence
GTCAGATCCGCTAGCGCTACCGGACTCAGATCTCGAGCTCAAGCTTCGAATTCTGCAGTCGACGGTACCG
CGGGCCCGGGATCCACCGGTCGCCACCATGGTGAGCAAGGGCGAGGAGCTGTTCACCGGGGTGGTGCCCA
TCCTGGTCGAGCTGGACGGCGACGTAAACGGCCACAAGTTCAGCGTGTCCGGCGAGGGCGAGGGCGATGC
CACCTACGGCAAGCTGACCCTGAAGTTCATCTGCACCACCGGCAAGCTGCCCGTGCCCTGGCCCACCCTC
GTGACCACCCTGACCTACGGCGTGCAGTGCTTCAGCCGCTACCCCGACCACATGAAGCAGCACGACTTCT
TCAAGTCCGCCATGCCCGAAGGCTACGTCCAGGAGCGCACCATCTTCTTCAAGGACGACGGCAACTACAA
GACCCGCGCCGAGGTGAAGTTCGAGGGCGACACCCTGGTGAACCGCATCGAGCTGAAGGGCATCGACTTC
AAGGAGGACGGCAACATCCTGGGGCACAAGCTGGAGTACAACTACAACAGCCACAACGTCTATATCATGG
CCGACAAGCAGAAGAACGGCATCAAGGTGAACTTCAAGATCCGCCACAACATCGAGGACGGCAGCGTGCA
GCTCGCCGACCACTACCAGCAGAACACCCCCATCGGCGACGGCCCCGTGCTGCTGCCCGACAACCACTAC
CTGAGCACCCAGTCCGCCCTGAGCAAAGACCCCAACGAGAAGCGCGATCACATGGTCCTGCTGGAGTTCG
TGACCGCCGCCGGGATCACTCTCGGCATGGACGAGCTGTACAAGAGTGGTTTGAGAAGTAGAGCTCAGGC
TAGTAACAGTCGTGTCATGGTTTATATTGGTATCGCTATTTTTTTGTTTTTGGTTGGCCTTTTTATGAAA
TGAGCGGCCGCGACTCTAGATCATAATCAGCCATACCACATTTGTAGAGGTTTTACTTGCTTTAAAAA
