>Addgene plasmid #56432 | EGFP-ER-14 | addgene partial sequence | sequence record 120355 | CMV-F 5'-CGCAAATGGGCGGTAGGCGTG-3'
TGAACCGTCAGATCCGCTAGCGCTACCGGACTCAGATCTCGAGCTCAAGCTTCGAATTCTGCAGTCGACG
GTACCGCGGGCCCGGGATCCACCGGTCGCCACCATGGTGAGCAAGGGCGAGGAGCTGTTCACCGGGGTGG
TGCCCATCCTGGTCGAGCTGGACGGCGACGTAAACGGCCACAAGTTCAGCGTGTCCGGCGAGGGCGAGGG
CGATGCCACCTACGGCAAGCTGACCCTGAAGTTCATCTGCACCACCGGCAAGCTGCCCGTGCCCTGGCCC
ACCCTCGTGACCACCCTGACCTACGGCGTGCAGTGCTTCAGCCGCTACCCCGACCACATGAAGCAGCACG
ACTTCTTCAAGTCCGCCATGCCCGAAGGCTACGTCCAGGAGCGCACCATCTTCTTCAAGGACGACGGCAA
CTACAAGACCCGCGCCGAGGTGAAGTTCGAGGGCGACACCCTGGTGAACCGCATCGAGCTGAAGGGCATC
GACTTCAAGGAGGACGGCAACATCCTGGGGCACAAGCTGGAGTACAACTACAACAGCCACAACGTCTATA
TCATGGCCGACAAGCAGAAGAACGGCATCAAGGTGAACTTCAAGATCCGCCACAACATCGAGGACGGCAG
CGTGCAGCTCGCCGACCACTACCAGCAGAACACCCCCATCGGCGACGGCCCCGTGCTGCTGCCCGACAAC
CACTACCTGAGCACCCAGTCCGCCCTGAGCAAAGACCCCAACGAGAAGCGCGATCACATGGTCCTGCTGG
AGTTCGTGACCGCCGCCGGGATCACTCTCGGCATGGACGAGCTGTACAAGAGTGGTTTGAGAAGTAGAGC
TCAGGCTAGTAACAGTCGTGTCATGGTTTATATTGGTATCGCTA
